>Addgene plasmid #196920 | IRE-SunTag | addgene full sequence | sequence record 387471 | Addgene NGS Result
GCGTAATCATGGTCATAGCTGTTTCCTGTGTGAAATTGTTATCCGCTCACAATTCCACACAACATACGAG
CCGGAAGCATAAAGTGTAAAGCCTGGGGTGCCTAATGAGTGAGCTAACTCACATTAATTGCGTTGCGCTC
ACTGCCCGCTTTCCAGTCGGGAAACCTGTCGTGCCAGCTGCATTAATGAATCGGCCAACGCGCGGGGAGA
GGCGGTTTGCGTATTGGGCGCTCTTCCGCTTCCTCGCTCACTGACTCGCTGCGCTCGGTCGTTCGGCTGC
GGCGAGCGGTATCAGCTCACTCAAAGGCGGTAATACGGTTATCCACAGAATCAGGGGATAACGCAGGAAA
GAACATGTGAGCAAAAGGCCAGCAAAAGGCCAGGAACCGTAAAAAGGCCGCGTTGCTGGCGTTTTTCCAT
AGGCTCCGCCCCCCTGACGAGCATCACAAAAATCGACGCTCAAGTCAGAGGTGGCGAAACCCGACAGGAC
TATAAAGATACCAGGCGTTTCCCCCTGGAAGCTCCCTCGTGCGCTCTCCTGTTCCGACCCTGCCGCTTAC
CGGATACCTGTCCGCCTTTCTCCCTTCGGGAAGCGTGGCGCTTTCTCATAGCTCACGCTGTAGGTATCTC
AGTTCGGTGTAGGTCGTTCGCTCCAAGCTGGGCTGTGTGCACGAACCCCCCGTTCAGCCCGACCGCTGCG
CCTTATCCGGTAACTATCGTCTTGAGTCCAACCCGGTAAGACACGACTTATCGCCACTGGCAGCAGCCAC
TGGTAACAGGATTAGCAGAGCGAGGTATGTAGGCGGTGCTACAGAGTTCTTGAAGTGGTGGCCTAACTAC
GGCTACACTAGAAGAACAGTATTTGGTATCTGCGCTCTGCTGAAGCCAGTTACCTTCGGAAAAAGAGTTG
GTAGCTCTTGATCCGGCAAACAAACCACCGCTGGTAGCGGTGGTTTTTTTGTTTGCAAGCAGCAGATTAC
GCGCAGAAAAAAAGGATCTCAAGAAGATCCTTTGATCTTTTCTACGGGGTCTGACGCTCAGTGGAACGAA
AACTCACGTTAAGGGATTTTTGTCATGAGATTATCAAAAAGGATCTTCACCTAGATCCTTTTAAATTAAA
AATGAAGTTTTAAATCAATCTAAAGTATATATGAGTAAACTTGGTCTGACAGTTACCAATGCTTAATCAG
TGAGGCACCTATCTCAGCGATCTGTCTATTTCGTTCATCCATAGTTGCCTGACTCCCCGTCGTGTAGATA
ACTACGATACGGGAGGGCTTACCATCTGGCCCCAGTGCTGCAATGATACCGCGAGACCCACGCTCACCGG
CTCCAGATTTATCAGCAATAAACCAGCCAGCCGGAAGGGCCGAGCGCAGAAGTGGTCCTGCAACTTTATC
CGCCTCCATCCAGTCTATTAATTGTTGCCGGGAAGCTAGAGTAAGTAGTTCGCCAGTTAATAGTTTGCGC
AACGTTGTTGCCATTGCTACAGGCATCGTGGTGTCACGCTCGTCGTTTGGTATGGCTTCATTCAGCTCCG
GTTCCCAACGATCAAGGCGAGTTACATGATCCCCCATGTTGTGCAAAAAAGCGGTTAGCTCCTTCGGTCC
TCCGATCGTTGTCAGAAGTAAGTTGGCCGCAGTGTTATCACTCATGGTTATGGCAGCACTGCATAATTCT
CTTACTGTCATGCCATCCGTAAGATGCTTTTCTGTGACTGGTGAGTACTCAACCAAGTCATTCTGAGAAT
AGTGTATGCGGCGACCGAGTTGCTCTTGCCCGGCGTCAATACGGGATAATACCGCGCCACATAGCAGAAC
TTTAAAAGTGCTCATCATTGGAAAACGTTCTTCGGGGCGAAAACTCTCAAGGATCTTACCGCTGTTGAGA
TCCAGTTCGATGTAACCCACTCGTGCACCCAACTGATCTTCAGCATCTTTTACTTTCACCAGCGTTTCTG
GGTGAGCAAAAACAGGAAGGCAAAATGCCGCAAAAAAGGGAATAAGGGCGACACGGAAATGTTGAATACT
CATACTCTTCCTTTTTCAATATTATTGAAGCATTTATCAGGGTTATTGTCTCATGAGCGGATACATATTT
GAATGTATTTAGAAAAATAAACAAATAGGGGTTCCGCGCACATTTCCCCGAAAAGTGCCACCTGACGTCT
AAGAAACCATTATTATCATGACATTAACCTATAAAAATAGGCGTATCACGAGGCCCTTTCGTCTCGCGCG
TTTCGGTGATGACGGTGAAAACCTCTGACACATGCAGCTCCCGGAGACGGTCACAGCTTGTCTGTAAGCG
GATGCCGGGAGCAGACAAGCCCGTCAGGGCGCGTCAGCGGGTGTTGGCGGGTGTCGGGGCTGGCTTAACT
ATGCGGCATCAGAGCAGATTGTACTGAGAGTGCACCATATGCGGTGTGAAATACCGCACAGATGCGTAAG
GAGAAAATACCGCATCAGGCGCCATTCGCCATTCAGGCTGCGCAACTGTTGGGAAGGGCGATCGGTGCGG
GCCTCTTCGCTATTACGCCAGCTGGCGAAAGGGGGATGTGCTGCAAGGCGATTAAGTTGGGTAACGCCAG
GGTTTTCCCAGTCACGACGTTGTAAAACGACGGCCAGTGAATTAATTCCAAGCTAAGTGAAAGACTCTGT
CTCAAAAACCAACCTGACACCTGAGCCGGAGCGTTGCCTCTCACTACCATAAATATATATACACAACACA
CACACACACACACACACACACACACACACACACACACACAATCATACACATAAACACAATCACACACACA
CACATGCACAATCACACACACACAATCACACACAAACATACATACACACAATCACACACAACCATACACA
CATATACACAATCACACACACAAACACAATCACACACACACACATCAATCAATCAATCAATCAATATACC
AAAAATGATAGCTCATACCTGTAATCTTAGATGTGGGAAGGCTAAAACAGCAGGCTACCCATGACTTCAA
GGTCACCCTGGGTTACAGAGTAGCTAATAGTCTAGCTTGAACTATAGTGTAGGATCTTTAAAAAAAAATT
AACCAACCAACCAACAAACAAACAAACAAACAACAACAACAACAAATGGAAGACAGAGGACAAAAAAAAA
TAAAAGAAAAAGTAGAAAGCCAATGGAGATACTATCTTAAAATTAGAAATATTTATGACACATTCTGAAT
ACTCCATGTTTATTTCAAGGAAGCCAATGTAACTTTAAGTACTATGGCCATTTAATGTAAATACTTAAGA
AAAAAAACCAAATTAATTTTGATACATGCTGCATGTGAAAGACCCCCGCTGACGGGTAGTCAATCACTCA
GAGGAGACCCTCTCAAGGAACAGCGAGACCACAAGTCGGATGCAACTGCAAGAGGGTTTATTGGATACAC
GGGTACCCGGGCGACTCAGTCAATCGGAGGACTGGCGCCCCGAGTGAGGGGTTGTGGGCTCGAGCTCGGG
GAGCAGAAGCGCGCGAACAGAAGTCGAGCTAGCTTGCCAAACCTACAGGTGGGGTCTTTCATTCCCCCCT
TTTTCTGGAGACTAAATAAAATCTTTTATTTTATCTATGGCTCGTACTCTATAGGCTTCAGCTGGTGATA
TTGTTGAGTCAAAACTAGAGCCTGGACCACTGATATCCTGTCTTTAACAAATTGGACTAATCCGGATCTG
AAGTTCCTATACTTTCTAGAGAATAGGAACTTCGGAATAGGAACTTCGCGGCCAGATCTTTTGCGGCCGC
TTTGGGCCGGCCGAATTCTTTACTCCCTATCAGTGATAGAGAACGTATGAAGAGTTTACTCCCTATCAGT
GATAGAGAACGTATGCAGACTTTACTCCCTATCAGTGATAGAGAACGTATAAGGAGTTTACTCCCTATCA
GTGATAGAGAACGTATGACCAGTTTACTCCCTATCAGTGATAGAGAACGTATCTACAGTTTACTCCCTAT
CAGTGATAGAGAACGTATATCCAGTTTACTCCCTATCAGTGATAGAGAACGTATAAAGCTTTAGGCGTGT
ACGGTGGGCGCCTATAAAAGCAGAGCTCGTTTAGTGAACCGTCAGATCGCCTGCTTCCAGACGTTCTTCG
CCGAGAGTCGTCGGGGTTTCCTGCTTCAACAGTGCTTGGACGGAACCCGGCGCTCGTTCCCCACCCCGGC
CGGCCGCCCATAGCCAGCCCTCCGTCACCTCTTCACCGCACCCTCGGACTGCCCCAAGGCCCCCGCCGCC
GCTCCAGCGCCGCGCAGCCACCGCCGCCGCCGCCGCCTCTCCTTAGTCGCCGCCATGACCGGTCCGGGTG
GATCTGGAGGTGGAGGTTCTGGAGGAGAAGAACTTTTGAGCAAGAATTATCATCTTGAGAACGAAGTGGC
TCGTCTTAAGAAAGGTTCTGGCAGTGGAGAAGAACTGCTTTCAAAGAATTACCACCTGGAAAATGAGGTA
GCTAGACTGAAAAAGGGGAGCGGAAGTGGGGAGGAGTTGCTGAGCAAAAATTATCATTTGGAGAACGAAG
TAGCACGACTAAAGAAAGGGTCCGGATCGGGTGAGGAGTTACTCTCGAAAAATTATCATCTCGAAAACGA
AGTGGCTCGGCTAAAAAAGGGCAGTGGTTCTGGAGAAGAGCTATTATCTAAAAACTACCACCTCGAAAAT
GAGGTGGCACGCTTAAAAAAGGGAAGTGGCAGTGGTGAAGAGCTACTATCCAAGAATTATCATCTTGAGA
ACGAGGTAGCGCGTTTGAAGAAGGGTTCCGGCTCAGGAGAGGAACTGCTCTCGAAGAACTATCATCTTGA
AAATGAGGTCGCTCGATTAAAAAAGGGATCGGGCAGTGGTGAGGAACTACTTTCAAAGAATTACCACCTC
GAAAACGAAGTAGCTCGATTAAAGAAAGGTTCAGGGTCGGGTGAAGAATTACTGAGTAAAAATTATCATC
TGGAAAATGAGGTAGCGAGACTAAAAAAGGGGAGTGGTTCTGGCGAAGAGTTGCTATCGAAAAATTATCA
TCTTGAGAACGAAGTTGCTAGGCTCAAAAAGGGCTCAGGCTCAGGCGAGGAGTTGCTCTCGAAAAACTAC
CACTTGGAAAATGAGGTCGCGAGGTTGAAAAAGGGGAGCGGGTCGGGCGAGGAGTTATTGAGCAAAAACT
ATCATTTAGAGAACGAAGTCGCGCGCTTAAAGAAAGGCTCGGGCTCGGGCGAAGAACTCTTATCGAAGAA
CTACCACCTCGAAAATGAGGTCGCCAGGTTGAAAAAGGGCAGTGGCAGCGGGGAGGAACTCTTGAGCAAG
AACTACCACTTGGAGAATGAGGTCGCGAGATTGAAGAAAGGGTCGGGGAGCGGCGAGGAATTGCTCAGCA
AGAATTATCATTTGGAGAACGAAGTCGCCAGGCTCAAGAAAGGCTCGGGGTCGGGGGAGGAATTGTTGAG
TAAAAACTACCACTTGGAAAATGAAGTCGCCAGGCTCAAAAAAGGGAGTGGGAGCGGCGAAGAGTTATTG
AGCAAAAATTACCACTTGGAGAACGAAGTGGCAAGGCTCAAGAAAGGGAGCGGCAGCGGGGAGGAGCTCT
TATCGAAGAACTACCACTTAGAGAATGAAGTCGCCCGCTTGAAGAAAGGCTCGGGGAGCGGGGAAGAGCT
CTTGAGCAAGAACTACCACTTGGAAAATGAGGTGGCGCGCTTGAAGAAAGGGAGCGGGAGCGGGGAAGAG
TTACTATCTAAGAATTATCATCTCGAGAACGAGGTGGCTCGACTAAAGAAGGGCTCCGGCAGTGGGGAGG
AACTCCTGTCGAAGAACTATCATCTTGAAAATGAGGTTGCAAGACTTAAAAAGGGGTCCGGATCAGGTGA
GGAACTACTCAGTAAGAATTACCACCTGGAAAACGAAGTAGCTCGATTAAAGAAAGGTTCAGGGTCGGGT
GAAGAACTGCTCTCAAAAGATTATCATTTGGAAAATGAGGTTGCACGTTTAAAAAAGGGAAGTGGCAGTG
GTGAGGAACTTCTGTCGAAAAATTATCATCTCGAGAATGAAGTAGCCCGACTTAAAAAGGGTTCTGGCTC
GGGTCAGCGGCCGCACCGGTCAGCTTCCAAGGTGTACGACCCCGAGCAACGCAAACGCATGATCACTGGG
CCTCAGTGGTGGGCTCGCTGCAAGCAAATGAACGTGCTGGACTCCTTCATCAACTACTATGATTCCGAGA
AGCACGCCGAGAACGCCGTGATTTTTCTGCATGGTAACGCTGCCTCCAGCTACCTGTGGAGGCACGTCGT
GCCTCACATCGAGCCCGTGGCTAGATGCATCATCCCTGATCTGATCGGAATGGGTAAGTCCGGCAAGAGC
GGGAATGGCTCATATCGCCTCCTGGATCACTACAAGTACCTCACCGCTTGGTTCGAGCTGCTGAACCTTC
CAAAGAAAATCATCTTTGTGGGCCACGACTGGGGGGCTTGTCTGGCCTTTCACTACTCCTACGAGCACCA
AGACAAGATCAAGGCCATCGTCCATGCTGAGAGTGTCGTGGACGTGATCGAGTCCTGGGACGAGTGGCCT
GACATCGAGGAGGATATCGCCCTGATCAAGAGCGAAGAGGGCGAGAAAATGGTGCTTGAGAATAACTTCT
TCGTCGAGACCATGCTCCCAAGCAAGATCATGCGGAAACTGGAGCCTGAGGAGTTCGCTGCCTACCTGGA
GCCATTCAAGGAGAAGGGCGAGGTTAGACGGCCTACCCTCTCCTGGCCTCGCGAGATCCCTCTCGTTAAG
GGAGGCAAGCCCGACGTCGTCCAGATTGTCCGCAACTACAACGCCTACCTTCGGGCCAGCGACGATCTGC
CTAAGATGTTCATCGAGTCCGACCCTGGGTTCTTTTCCAACGCTATTGTCGAGGGAGCTAAGAAGTTCCC
TAACACCGAGTTCGTGAAGGTGAAGGGCCTCCACTTCAGCCAGGAGGACGCTCCAGATGAAATGGGTAAG
TACATCAAGAGCTTCGTGGAGCGCGTGCTGAAGAACGAGCAGATGGGAGTGCAGGTGGAAACCATCTCCC
CAGGAGACGGGCGCACCTTCCCCAAGCGCGGCCAGACCTGTGTGGTGCACTACACCGGGATGCTTGAAGA
TGGAAAGAAAGTCGATTCCTCCCGGGACAGAAACAAGCCCTTTAAGTTTATGCTAGGCAAGCAGGAGGTG
ATCCGAGGCTGGGAAGAAGGGGTTGCCCAGATGAGTGTGGGTCAGAGAGCCAAACTGACTATATCTCCAG
ATTATGCCTATGGTGCCACTGGGCACCCAGGCATCATCCCACCACATGCCACTCTCGTCTTCGATGTGGA
GCTTCTAAAACCGGAATAAGGGCCAGGGAAGAACTGGCTCGGAAAGAGGACCCCACATGTTGTAGCTTCA
AGTTTAAACGGATCCAACCTACAAACGGGTGGAGGATCACCCCACCCGACACTTCACAATCAAGGGGTAC
AATACACAAGGGTGGAGGAACACCCCACCCTCCAGACACATTACACAGAAATCCAATCAAACAGAAGCAC
CATCAGGGCTTCTGCTACCAAATTTATCTCAAAAAACTACAACAAGGAATCACCATCAGGGATTCCCTGT
GCAATATACGTCAAACGAGGGCCACGACGGGAGGACGATCACGCCTCCCGAATATCGGCATGTCTGGCTT
TCGAATTCAGTGCGTGGAGCATCAGCCCACGCAGCCAATCAGAGTCGAATACAAGTCGACTTTCGCGAAG
AGCATCAGCCTTCGCGCCATTCTTACACAAACCACACTCTCCCCTACAGGAACAGCATCAGCGTTCCTGC
CCAGTACCCAACTCAAGAAAATTTATGTCCCCATGCAGCATCAGCGCATGGGCCCCAAGAATACATCCCC
AACAAAATCACATCCGAGCACCAACAGGGCTCGGAGTGTTGTTTCTTGTCCAACTGGACAAACCCTCCAT
GGACCATCAGGCCATGGACTCTCACCAACAAGACAAAAACTACTCTTCTCGAAGCAGCATCAGCGCTTCG
AAACACTCGAGCATACATTGTGCCTATTTCTTGGGTGGACGATCACGCCACCCATGCTCTCACGAATTTC
AAAACACGGACAAGGACGAGCACCACCAGGGCTCGTCGTTCCACGTCCAATACGATTACTTACCTTTCGG
GATCACGATCACGGATCCCGCAGCTACATCACTTCCACTCAGGACATTCAAGCATGCACGATCACGGCAT
GCTCCACAAGTCTCAACCACAGAAACTACCAAATGGGTTCAGCACCAGCGAACCCACTCCTACCTCAAAC
CTCTTCCCACAAAACTGGCAAGCAGGATCACCGCTTGCCCATTCCAACATACCAAATCAAAAACAATTAC
TGGTACAGCATCAGCGTACCAGCCCACATCTCTCACTACTATCAAAAACCAAACCGTTCAGCAACAGCGA
ACGGTACACACGGAAAAATCAACTGGTTTACAAATACGAAAGACGATCACGCTTTCGTCCAGCGCAAACT
ATTACGAAAAACATCCGACGGGAAGAGCAACAGCCTTCCCGCGGCGGAAAACCTCACAAAAACACGACAA
ACGGATGCACGAACACGGCATCCGCCGACAACCCACAAACTTACAACCAGGCAAACGGTGCAGGATCACC
GCACCGTACATCAAACACCTCAGATCTCATTTCGCGCGGGATCCAGACCACCTCCCCTGCGAGCTAAGCT
GGACAGCCAATGACGGGTAAGAGAGTGACATTTTTCACTAACCTAAGACAGGAGGGCCGTCAGAGCTACT
GCCTAATCCAAAGACGGGTAAAAGTGATAAAAATGTATCACTCCAACCTAAGACAGGCGCAGCTTCCGAG
GGATTTGAGATCCAGACATGATAAGATACATTGATGAGTTTGGACAAACCAAAACTAGAATGCAGTGAAA
AAAATGCCTTATTTGTGAAATTTGTGATGCTATTGCCTTATTTGTAACCATTATAAGCTGCAATAAACAA
GTTAACAACAACAATTGCATTCATTTTATGTTTCAGGTTCAGGGGGAGGTGTGGGAGGTTTTTTAAAGCA
AGTAAAACCTCTACAAATGTGGTATGGCTGATTATGATCTGAAGTTCCTATACTATTTGAAGAATAGGAA
CTTCGGAATAGGAACTTCGGATCTCATATGGCCATATGGGGGCGCCTAGAGAAGGAGTGAGGGCTGGATA
AAGGGAGGATCGAGGCGGGGTCGAACGAGGAGGTTCAAGGGGGAGAGACGGGGCGGATGGAGGAAGAGGA
GGCGGAGGCTTAGGGTGTACAAAGGGCTTGACCCAGGGAGGGGGGTCAAAAGCCAAGGCTTCCCAGGTCA
CGATGTAGGGGACCTGGTCTGGGTGTCCATGCGGGCCAGGTGAAAAGACCTTGATCTTAACCTGGGTGAT
GAGGTCTCGGTTAAAGGTGCCGTCTCGCGGCCATCCGACGTTAAAGGTTGGCCATTCTGCAGAGCAGAAG
GTAACCCAACGTCTCTTCTTGACATCTACCGACTGGTTGTGAGCGATCCGCTCGACATCTTTCCAGTGAC
CTAAGGTCAAACTTAAGGGAGTGGTAACAGGCTAGCCCGGGCCCATATTTTCAGACAAATACAGAAACAC
AGTCAGACAGAGACAACACAGAACGATGCTGCAGCAGACAAGACGCGCGGCGCGGCTTCGGTCCCAAACC
GAAAGCAAAAATTCAGACGGAGGCGGGAACTGTTTTAGGTTCTCGTCTCCTACCAGAACCACATATCCCT
CCTCTAAGGGGGGTGCACCAAAGAGTCCTAAACGATCGGGATTTTAGGACTCAGGTCGGGCCACAAAAAC
GGCCCCCGAAGTCCCTGGGACGTCTCCCAGGGTTGCGGCCGGGTGTTCCGAACTCGTCAGTTCCACCACG
GGTCCGCCAGATACAGAGCTAGTTAGCTAACTAGTACCGACGCAGGCGCATAAAATCAGTCATAGACACT
AGACAATCGGACAGACACAGATAAGTTGCTGGCCAGCTTACCTCCCGGTGGTGGGTCGGTGGTCCCTGGG
CAGGGGTCTCCCGATCCCGGACGAGCCCCCAAATGAAAGACCCCCGCTGACGGGTAGTCAATCACTCAGA
GGAGACCCTCCCAAGGAACAGCGAGACCACAAGTCGGATGCAACTGCAAGAGGGTTTATTGGATACACGG
GTACCCGGGCGACTCAGTCAATCGGAGGACTGGCGCGCCGAGTGAGGGGTTGTGGGCTCTTTTATTGAGC
TCGGGGAGCAGAAGCGCGCGAACAGAAGCGAGAAGCGAACTGATTGGTTAGTTCAAATAAGGCACAGGGT
CATTTCAGGTCCTTGGGGCACCCTGGAAACATCTGATGGTTCTCTAGAAACTGCTGAGGGCTGGACCGCA
TCTGGGGACCATCTGTTCTTGGCCCTGAGCCGGGGCAGGAACTGCTTACCACAGATATCCTGTTTGGCCC
ATATTCAGCTGTTCCATCTGTTCTTGGCCCTGAGCCGGGGCAGGAACTGCTTACCACAGATATCCTGTTT
GGCCCATATTCAGCTGTTCCATCTGTTCCTGACCTTGATCTGAACTTTTCTATTCTCAGTTATGTATTTT
TCCATGCCTTGCAAAATGGCGTTACTTAAGCTAGCTTGCCAAACCTACAGGTGGGGTCTTTCACATGTAT
ATGTCAAAAATAAAAATCAACTAATTGACTAGTAATTAATATGACTGGCATAATGGGAAATTGATCCTGA
CAGATGCAAACTGGCTTCTCAGCAGCGCATTTATGTTGTCAACTGAGGAAGGAAACGTTAATGACAGAAA
CTCTAAGTAATTTCCACGTTTATCTATTTTTATTTATACTAGCTTTGGTAACAGGAATATTGCAGCATTC
ATGCACATTGAAACCCTTATGAAATAAAAACATCTGTGCATTTAAAATGGAATTAACATTTTAAATGTTA
AAAAAAGCTGGCTTAGCTTCCCCCCGCCCCCTAGGGCATAGAACAAGTCAAATGCTTTATATATTTGAGT
TTGGGATGTATTAGGAAACTCCTAAGAGCAAAGCTAGCTTG
Features (pLannotate 1.2.2; 28 found; start..end, strand, type, name):
     34..56      -  protein_bind   lac operator (fragment): The lac repressor binds to the lac operator to inhibit transcription in E. coli. This inhibition can be relieved by adding lactose or isopropyl-β-D-thiogalactopyranoside (IPTG). lac repressor encoded by lacI
     60..90      -  promoter       lac promoter: promoter for the E. coli lac operon
    105..126     -  protein_bind   CAP binding site: CAP binding activates transcription in the presence of cAMP. E. coli catabolite activator protein
    139..231     -  CDS            lacI (fragment): lac repressor; lacI; The lac repressor binds to the lac operator to inhibit transcription in E. coli. This inhibition can be relieved by adding lactose or isopropyl-β-D-thiogalactopyranoside (IPTG).
    414..1002    -  rep_origin     ori: high-copy-number ColE1/pMB1/pBR322/pUC origin of replication
   1173..2033    -  CDS            AmpR: β-lactamase; bla; confers resistance to ampicillin, carbenicillin, and related antibiotics
   2034..2138    -  promoter       AmpR promoter: bla
   2233..2268    +  CDS            rop (fragment): Rop protein, which maintains plasmids at low copy number; rop
   2370..2469    +  misc_feature   bom (fragment): basis of mobility region from pBR322
   2475..2632    -  CDS            lacZα (fragment): LacZα fragment of β-galactosidase; lacZ fragment
   3326..3523    -  LTR            3' LTR (ΔU3) (fragment): self-inactivating 3' long terminal repeat (LTR) from Moloney murine leukemia virus
   3527..3563    -  LTR            3' LTR (ΔU3) (fragment): self-inactivating 3' long terminal repeat (LTR) from Moloney murine leukemia virus
   3605..3702    -  CDS            env (fragment): murine leukemia virus gPr80 envelope polyprotein precursor; env; proteolytically cleaved into gp70SU and p15TM subunits
   3710..3757    -  protein_bind   FRT: FLP-mediated recombination occurs in the 8-bp core sequence TCTAGAAA (Turan and Bode, 2011). FLP recombinase from the Saccharomyces cerevisiae 2μ plasmid
   3799..4113    +  promoter       TRE3GV promoter (fragment): 3rd-generation Tet-responsive promoter that can be activated by binding of Tet-On® 3G, optimized for retroviral and lentiviral vectors
   4143..4177    +  ncRNA          IRE I: Accession: RF00037 - Iron response element I
   4291..4309    -  promoter       chicken β-actin promoter (fragment): contains a 21-bp deletion relative to the standard chicken β-actin promoter
   4367..4423    +  CDS            GCN4_v4: GCN4 peptide optimized to improve solubility while preserving binding to an scFv-GFP fusion protein (Tanenbaum et al., 2014)
   4741..4764    +  CDS            GCN4_v4 (fragment): GCN4 peptide optimized to improve solubility while preserving binding to an scFv-GFP fusion protein (Tanenbaum et al., 2014)
   5033..5055    +  CDS            GCN4_v4 (fragment): GCN4 peptide optimized to improve solubility while preserving binding to an scFv-GFP fusion protein (Tanenbaum et al., 2014)
   6113..7042    +  CDS            hRluc: Renilla luciferase human codon-optimized
   7043..7366    +  CDS            DD: destabilization domain that can be stabilized by Shield1 in the ProteoTuner™ system L106P mutant of FKBP12
   8899..9033    -  polyA_signal   SV40 poly(A) signal: SV40 polyadenylation signal
   9056..9139    -  CDS            large T antigen (fragment): large T antigen from SV40 (simian virus 40)
   9211..9620    -  CDS            gag (truncated) (fragment): truncated Moloney murine leukemia virus (MMLV) gag gene lacking the start codon
   9710..9798    -  misc_feature   MESV Ψ (fragment): packaging signal of murine embryonic stem cell virus
   9850..10049   -  misc_feature   MMLV Ψ: packaging signal of Moloney murine leukemia virus (MMLV)
  10112..10703   -  LTR            LTR: long terminal repeat from Moloney murine leukemia virus
