[The description below was written by a language model from this plasmid's Addgene catalogue record and pLannotate feature annotations shown in this document.]
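Description:
IRE-SunTag is a mammalian expression reporter built on the pSF4 backbone and designed for single-molecule imaging of translation. It is propagated in E. coli as a high-copy plasmid, with a ColE1/pUC-type origin and a β-lactamase gene conferring ampicillin resistance. The annotated sequence (about 11.1 kb) also contains Moloney murine leukemia virus-derived elements: a 5' LTR, MMLV and MESV packaging signals, truncated gag, an env fragment and a self-inactivating ΔU3 3' LTR. These lie in the opposite orientation to the reporter cassette, which suggests a retroviral-type backbone. An FRT site sits just upstream of the reporter promoter and could serve FLP-mediated recombination, although the record does not state how the construct is delivered or integrated.

The reporter is driven by a Tet-responsive TRE3G-type promoter, so transcription depends on a Tet-On transactivator and doxycycline. Immediately downstream is the ferritin heavy chain 5' UTR, annotated as an iron response element. This element was cloned into the parental ΔIRE-SunTag reporter to place translation under iron-dependent control through iron regulatory protein binding. The open reading frame begins with an array of GCN4_v4 SunTag epitopes, only some of which the annotation picks up. These epitopes are bound by scFv-GFP as nascent peptides emerge, which allows translating mRNAs to be visualised. The array is followed by human codon-optimised Renilla luciferase (930 bp) as a bulk readout, and then by an FKBP12 L106P destabilisation domain that promotes turnover of the mature protein. About 1.5 kb after the coding sequence carries no annotation, and the record does not describe it. An SV40 poly(A) signal is annotated downstream on the opposite strand. The associated study used the reporter to examine how translation affects mRNA stability.
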