Addgene plasmid #196920: IRE-SunTag
Purpose: The 5UTR of the ferritin heavy chain mRNA was cloned upstream of the SunTag-Renilla coding sequence in the ΔIRE-SunTag reporter
Depositing lab: Jeffrey Chao. Publication: Single-molecule imaging reveals translation-dependent destabilization of mRNAs. Dave P, Roth G, Griesbach E, Mateju D, Hochstoeger T, Chao JA. Mol Cell. 2023 Feb 16;83(4):589-606.e6. doi: 10.1016/j.molcel.2023.01.013. Epub 2023 Feb 1. PubMed 36731471.
Backbone
  Vector backbone: pSF4
  Vector type: Mammalian Expression, Bacterial Expression
Growth in bacteria
  Bacterial resistance: Ampicillin, 100 μg/mL
  Growth temperature: 37°C
  Growth strain: NEB Stable
  Copy number: High Copy
Gene/Insert
  Gene/Insert name: Renilla luciferase
  Species: Renilla reniformis
  Insert size (bp): 930
Terms and licenses: Academic/Nonprofit Terms; Industry Terms: Not Available to Industry
How to cite: IRE-SunTag was a gift from Jeffrey Chao (Addgene plasmid # 196920 ; http://n2t.net/addgene:196920 ; RRID:Addgene_196920)
